>Addgene plasmid #202914 | Salsa-BC73-P1G1 | addgene full sequence | sequence record 413456 | Addgene NGS Result
AGCGCCCAATACGCAAACCGCCTCTCCCCGCGCGTTGGCCGATTCATTAATGCAGTCGAGGGATCTCCAT
AAGAGAAGAGGGACAGCTATGACTGGGAGTAGTCAGGAGAGGAGGAAAAATCTGGCTAGTAAAACATGTA
AGGAAAATTTTAGGGATGTTAAAGAAAAAAATAACACAAAACAAAATATAAAAAAAATCTAACCTCAAGT
CAAGGCTTTTCTATGGAATAAGGAATGGACAGCAGGGGGCTGTTTCATATACTGATGACCTCTTTATAGC
CAACCTTTGTTCATGGCAGCCAGCATATGGGCATATGTTGCCAAACTCTAAACCAAATACTCATTCTGAT
GTTTTAAATGATTTGCCCTCCCATATGTCCTTCCGAGTGAGAGACACAAAAAATTCCAACACACTATTGC
AATGAAAATAAATTTCCTTTATTAGCCAGAAGTCAGATGCTCAAGGGGCTTCATGATGTCCCCATAATTT
TTGGCAGAGGGAAAAAGATCGATCTCAGTGGTATTTGTGAGCCAGGGCATTGGCCACACCAGCCACCACC
TTCTGATAGGCAGCCTGCACCTGAGGAGTGAATTCTTTGCCAAAATGATGAGACAGCACAACAACCAGCA
CGTTGCCCAGGAGCTGTAGGAAAGAGAAGAAGGCATGAACATGGTTAGCAGAGGGGCCCGGTTTGGACTC
AGAGTATTTTATCCTCATCTCAAACAGTGTATATCATTGTAACCATAAAGAGAAAGGCAGGATGATGACC
AGGGTGTAGTTGTTTCTACCAATAAGAATATTTCCACGCCAGCCAGAATTTATATGCAGAAATATTCTAC
CTTATCATTTAATTATAACAATTGTTCTCTAAAACTGTGCTGAAGTACAATATAATATACCCTGATTGCC
TTGAAAAAAAAGTGATTAGAGAAAGTACTTACAATCTGACAAATAAACAAAAGTGAATTTAAAAATTCGT
TACAAATGCAAGCTAAAGTTTAACGAAAAAGTTACAGAAAATGAAAAGAAAATAAGAGGAGACAATGGTT
GTCAACAGAGTAGAAAGTGAAAGAAACAAAATTATCATGAGGGTCCATGGTGATACAAGGGACATCTTCC
CATTCTAAACAACACCCTGAAAACTTTGCCCCCTCCATATAACATGAATTTTACAATAGCGAAAAAGAAA
GAACAATCAAGGGTCCCCAAACTCACCCTGAAGTTCTCAGCTCTAGAGATATCGTCGAGGCCGCGCTAGC
GTTTAAACTGTCGACCTTAATTAAGAGATCTGCTCGAGGCGCGTCAGCTGACTAGAGGATCCCCGGGTAC
CGAGCTCGAATTCGGGGCCGCGGAGGCTGGATCGGTCCCGGTGTCTTCTATGGAGGTCAAAACAGCGTGG
ATGGCGTCTCCAGGCGATCTGACGGTTCACTAAACGAGCTCTGCTTATATAGGCCTCCCACCGTACACGC
CTACCTCGACCCGGGTACCGAGCTCGACTTTCACTTTTCTCTATCACTGATAGGGAGTGGTAAACTCGAC
TTTCACTTTTCTCTATCACTGATAGGGAGTGGTAAACTCGACTTTCACTTTTCTCTATCACTGATAGGGA
GTGGTAAACTCGACTTTCACTTTTCTCTATCACTGATAGGGAGTGGTAAACTCGACTTTCACTTTTCTCT
ATCACTGATAGGGAGTGGTAAACTCGACCTATATAAGCAGAGCTCGTTTAGTGAACCGTCAGATCGCCTG
GAGACGCCATCCACGCTGTTTTGACCTCCATAGAAGACACCGGGACCGATCCAGCCTCCGCGGCCCCGAA
TTCCTGCAGCGGCCGCTCTAGAACTAGTGGATCCCCGCGGATGGTGAGCAAGGGCGAGGAGCTGTTCACC
GGGGTGGTGCCCATCCTGGTCGAGCTGGACGGCGACGTAAACGGCCACAAGTTCAGCGTGTCCGGCGAGG
GCGAGGGCGATGCCACCTACGGCAAGCTGACCCTGAAGTTCATCTGCACCACCGGCAAGCTGCCCGTGCC
CTGGCCCACCCTCGTGACCACCCTGACCTACGGCGTGCAGTGCTTCAGCCGCTACCCCGACCACATGAAG
CAGCACGACTTCTTCAAGTCCGCCATGCCCGAAGGCTACGTCCAGGAGCGCACCATCTTCTTCAAGGACG
ACGGCAACTACAAGACCCGCGCCGAGGTGAAGTTCGAGGGCGACACCCTGGTGAACCGCATCGAGCTGAA
GGGCATCGACTTCAAGGAGGACGGCAACATCCTGGGGCACAAGCTGGAGTACAACTACAACAGCCACAAC
GTCTATATCATGGCCGACAAGCAGAAGAACGGCATCAAGGTGAACTTCAAGATCCGCCACAACATCGAGG
ACGGCAGCGTGCAGCTCGCCGACCACTACCAGCAGAACACCCCCATCGGCGACGGCCCCGTGCTGCTGCC
CGACAACCACTACCTGAGCACCCAGTCCGCCCTGAGCAAAGACCCCAACGAGAAGCGCGATCACATGGTC
CTGCTGGAGTTCGTGACCGCCGCCGGGATCACTCTCGGCATGGACGAGCTGTACAAGTAAGGTGGGCCGG
GAATTCGATATCAAGCTTGTCGACCTAGTTCTAGAGGATCCAGACATGATAAGATACATTGATGAGTTTG
GACAAACCACAACTAGAATGCAGTGAAAAAAATGCTTTATTTGTGAAATTTGTGATGCTATTGCTTTATT
TGTAACCATTATAAGCTGCAATAAACAAGTTAACAACAACAATTGCATTCATTTTATGTTTCAGGTTCAG
GGGGAGGTGTGGGAGGTTTTTTAAAGCAAGTAAAACCTCTACAAATGTGGTATGGCTGATTATGATCCTG
CAAGCCTCGTCGTCCTGGCCGGACCACGCTATCTGTGCAAGGTCCCCGGCCCCGGACGCGCGCTCCATGA
GCAGAGCGCCCGCCGCCGAGGCGAAGACTCGGGCGGCGCCCTGCCCGTCCCACCAGGTCAACAGGCGGTA
ACCGGCCTCTTCATCGGGAATGCGCGCGACCTTCAGCATCGCCGGCATGTCCCCCTGGCGGACGGGAAGT
ATCCAGCTCGACCAAGCTGGCCGCGTCGAGTGAAGACGAAAGGGCCTCGTGATACGCCTATTTTTATAGG
TTAATGTCATGATAATAATGGTTTCTTAGACGTCAGGTGGCACTTTTCGGGGAAATGTGCGCGGAACCCC
TATTTGTTTATTTTTCTAAATACATTCAAATATGTATCCGCTCATGAGACAATAACCCTGATAAATGCTT
CAATAATATTGAAAAAGGAAGAGTATGAGTATTCAACATTTCCGTGTCGCCCTTATTCCCTTTTTTGCGG
CATTTTGCCTTCCTGTTTTTGCTCACCCAGAAACGCTGGTGAAAGTAAAAGATGCTGAAGATCAGTTGGG
TGCACGAGTGGGTTACATCGAACTGGATCTCAACAGCGGTAAGATCCTTGAGAGTTTTCGCCCCGAAGAA
CGTTTTCCAATGATGAGCACTTTTAAAGTTCTGCTATGTGGCGCGGTATTATCCCGTGTTGACGCCGGGC
AAGAGCAACTCGGTCGCCGCATACACTATTCTCAGAATGACTTGGTTGAGTACTCACCAGTCACAGAAAA
GCATCTTACGGATGGCATGACAGTAAGAGAATTATGCAGTGCTGCCATAACCATGAGTGATAACACTGCG
GCCAACTTACTTCTGACAACGATCGGAGGACCGAAGGAGCTAACCGCTTTTTTGCACAACATGGGGGATC
ATGTAACTCGCCTTGATCGTTGGGAACCGGAGCTGAATGAAGCCATACCAAACGACGAGCGTGACACCAC
GATGCCTGTAGCAATGGCAACAACGTTGCGCAAACTATTAACTGGCGAACTACTTACTCTAGCTTCCCGG
CAACAATTAATAGACTGGATGGAGGCGGATAAAGTTGCAGGACCACTTCTGCGCTCGGCCCTTCCGGCTG
GCTGGTTTATTGCTGATAAATCTGGAGCCGGTGAGCGTGGGTCTCGCGGTATCATTGCAGCACTGGGGCC
AGATGGTAAGCCCTCCCGTATCGTAGTTATCTACACGACGGGGAGTCAGGCAACTATGGATGAACGAAAT
AGACAGATCGCTGAGATAGGTGCCTCACTGATTAAGCATTGGTAACTGTCAGACCAAGTTTACTCATATA
TACTTTAGATTGATTTAAAACTTCATTTTTAATTTAAAAGGATCTAGGTGAAGATCCTTTTTGATAATCT
CATGACCAAAATCCCTTAACGTGAGTTTTCGTTCCACTGAGCGTCAGACCCCGTAGAAAAGATCAAAGGA
TCTTCTTGAGATCCTTTTTTTCTGCGCGTAATCTGCTGCTTGCAAACAAAAAAACCACCGCTACCAGCGG
TGGTTTGTTTGCCGGATCAAGAGCTACCAACTCTTTTTCCGAAGGTAACTGGCTTCAGCAGAGCGCAGAT
ACCAAATACTGTTCTTCTAGTGTAGCCGTAGTTAGGCCACCACTTCAAGAACTCTGTAGCACCGCCTACA
TACCTCGCTCTGCTAATCCTGTTACCAGTGGCTGCTGCCAGTGGCGATAAGTCGTGTCTTACCGGGTTGG
ACTCAAGACGATAGTTACCGGATAAGGCGCAGCGGTCGGGCTGAACGGGGGGTTCGTGCACACAGCCCAG
CTTGGAGCGAACGACCTACACCGAACTGAGATACCTACAGCGTGAGCTATGAGAAAGCGCCACGCTTCCC
GAAGGGAGAAAGGCGGACAGGTATCCGGTAAGCGGCAGGGTCGGAACAGGAGAGCGCACGAGGGAGCTTC
CAGGGGGAAACGCCTGGTATCTTTATAGTCCTGTCGGGTTTCGCCACCTCTGACTTGAGCGTCGATTTTT
GTGATGCTCGTCAGGGGGGCGGAGCCTATGGAAAAACGCCAGCAACGCGGCCTTTTTACGGTTCCTGGCC
TTTTGCTGGCCTTTTGCTCACATGTTCTTTCCTGCGTTATCCCCTGATTCTGTGGATAACCGTATTACCG
CCTTTGAGTGAGCTGATACCGCTCGCCGCAGCCGAACGACCGAGCGCAGCGAGTCAGTGAGCGAGGAAGC
GGAAG
Features (pLannotate 1.2.2; 17 found; start..end, strand, type, name):
      2..55      +  CDS            lacI (fragment): lac repressor; lacI; The lac repressor binds to the lac operator to inhibit transcription in E. coli. This inhibition can be relieved by adding lactose or isopropyl-β-D-thiogalactopyranoside (IPTG).
    388..443     -  polyA_signal   β-globin poly(A) signal: rabbit β-globin polyadenylation signal (Gil and Proudfoot, 1987)
    518..640     -  CDS            HBB: HBB_COLGU - Experimental evidence at transcript level: Swiss-Prot protein existence level 2. Involved in oxygen transport from the lung to the various peripheral tissues. From Colobus guereza (Mantled guereza) (Eastern black-and-white colobus monkey).
    644..1216    -  intron         β-globin intron: intron from rabbit β-globin gene
   1312..1343    -  misc_feature   MCS (fragment): pUC18/19 multiple cloning site
   1437..1475    -  promoter       minimal CMV promoter: human cytomegalovirus (CMV) immediate early promoter
   1493..1708    -  protein_bind   tetracycline response element (fragment): contains seven copies of the tetracycline operator tetO tetracycline repressor TetR
   1708..1753    +  promoter       TRE3GV promoter (fragment): 3rd-generation Tet-responsive promoter that can be activated by binding of Tet-On® 3G, optimized for retroviral and lentiviral vectors
   1829..1856    +  misc_feature   MCS (fragment): pBluescript multiple cloning site
   1861..2580    +  CDS            EGFP: the original enhanced GFP (Yang et al., 1996) mammalian codon-optimized
   2590..2613    +  misc_feature   MCS (fragment): pBluescript multiple cloning site
   2627..2761    -  polyA_signal   SV40 poly(A) signal: SV40 polyadenylation signal
   2784..2867    -  CDS            large T antigen (fragment): large T antigen from SV40 (simian virus 40)
   2861..3091    -  CDS            str (fragment): STR_KLEPN - Protein inferred from homology: Swiss-Prot protein existence level 3. The aminoglycoside phosphotransferases achieve inactivation of their antibiotic substrates by phosphorylation. From Klebsiella pneumoniae.
   3210..3314    +  promoter       AmpR promoter: bla
   3315..4175    +  CDS            AmpR: β-lactamase; bla; confers resistance to ampicillin, carbenicillin, and related antibiotics
   4346..4934    +  rep_origin     ori: high-copy-number ColE1/pMB1/pBR322/pUC origin of replication
