[The description below was written by a language model from this plasmid's Addgene catalogue record and pLannotate feature annotations shown in this document.]
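Description:
Salsa-BC73-P1G1 is a 5.1 kb mammalian expression plasmid built on the pCER206 backbone. It is one member of a set of barcoded reporter plasmids for PRESTO-Salsa, a highly multiplexed assay for screening GPCR bioactivity. It is propagated in E. coli as a high-copy plasmid through a ColE1/pUC-type origin and selected with ampicillin via the β-lactamase gene and its own promoter. The annotation shows no intact mammalian selection marker. The short lacI, aminoglycoside phosphotransferase and SV40 large T antigen matches are fragments, apparently left over from earlier vector construction.

The payload is a synthetic EGFP/BC73 insert of about 730 bp, cloned between BsrGI and HindIII sites and placed under a Tet response element. In the feature table, a partial array of tetO operators sits at the centre of what looks like a bidirectional arrangement. On one side, a TRE3G-type promoter fragment drives the mammalian codon-optimised EGFP reading frame, followed by a short polylinker remnant. An SV40 polyadenylation signal lies just beyond it, although it is annotated on the opposite strand. On the other side, a minimal CMV promoter points toward a polylinker fragment, a rabbit β-globin intron, a piece of β-globin coding sequence and the β-globin poly(A) signal, with no annotated gene in that arm. The barcode itself is not annotated; the cloning sites suggest it lies at or just after the 3′ end of EGFP, so that it would be carried on the reporter transcript.

Because transcription depends on a tetracycline-controlled transactivator binding the tetO sites, reporter output indicates transactivator activity in the cell. The barcode would let this plasmid's transcript be told apart from others in a pooled readout, although the record does not state how barcodes are assigned or read.
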