Addgene plasmid #202914: Salsa-BC73-P1G1
Purpose: Expression of barcoded reporter plasmid for PRESTO-Salsa; EGFP/BC73
Depositing lab: Noah Palm. Depositing organization: Yale University. Publication: Highly multiplexed bioactivity screening reveals human and microbiota metabolome-GPCRome interactions. Chen H, Rosen CE, Gonzalez-Hernandez JA, Song D, Potempa J, Ring AM, Palm NW. Cell. 2023 Jul 6;186(14):3095-3110.e19. doi: 10.1016/j.cell.2023.05.024. Epub 2023 Jun 14. PubMed 37321219.
Backbone
  Vector backbone: pCER206
  Vector type: Mammalian Expression
Growth in bacteria
  Bacterial resistance: Ampicillin, 100 μg/mL
  Growth temperature: 37°C
  Growth strain: DH5alpha
  Copy number: High Copy
Gene/Insert
  Gene/Insert name: EGFP/BC73
  Species: Synthetic
  Insert size (bp): 730
  Promoter: Tet Response Element (TRE)
  Cloning method: Restriction Enzyme; 5′ cloning site BsrGI (not destroyed); 3′ cloning site HindIII (not destroyed)
  Sequencing primers: 5′ Custom primer (GAAGCGCGATCACATGG)
Terms and licenses: Academic/Nonprofit Terms; Industry Terms: Not Available to Industry
How to cite: Salsa-BC73-P1G1 was a gift from Noah Palm (Addgene plasmid # 202914 ; http://n2t.net/addgene:202914 ; RRID:Addgene_202914)
