>Addgene plasmid #202914 | Salsa-BC73-P1G1 | depositor partial sequence | sequence record 393787 | BC73
GGTGGGCCGG
